>Addgene plasmid #209302 | EP002: pLenti CMV Blast::HaloTag-RC-I-1-H11 | addgene full sequence | sequence record 414430 | Addgene NGS Result
TGGGGATGCTGTTGATTGTAGCCGTTGCTCTTTCAATGAGGGTGGATTCTTCTTGAGACAAAGGCTTGGC
CATGGTTTAGTTCCTCACCTTGTCGTATTATACTATGCCGATATACTATGCCGATGATTAATTGTCAACA
CGTGCTGATCAGATCCGAAAATGGATATACAAGCTCCCGGGAGCTTTTTGCAAAAGCCTAGGCCTCCAAA
AAAGCCTCCTCACTACTTCTGGAATAGCTCAGAGGCAGAGGCGGCCTCGGCCTCTGCATAAATAAAAAAA
ATTAGTCAGCCATGGGGCGGAGAATGGGCGGAACTGGGCGGAGTTAGGGGCGGGATGGGCGGAGTTAGGG
GCGGGACTATGGTTGCTGACTAATTGAGATGCATGCTTTGCATACTTCTGCCTGCTGGGGAGCCTGGGGA
CTTTCCACACCTGGTTGCTGACTAATTGAGATGCATGCTTTGCATACTTCTGCCTGCTGGGGAGCCTGGG
GACTTTCCACACCCTAACTGACACACATTCCACAGAATTAATTCCAAACTCATTACTAACCGGATATCTG
CAGAATTCCAGGCGGGGAGGCGGCCCAAAGGGAGATCCGACTCGTCTGAGGGCGAAGGCGAAGACGCGGA
AGAGGCCGCAGAGCCGGCAGCAGGCCGCGGGAAGGAAGGTCCGCTGGATTGAGGGCCGAAGGGACGTAGC
AGAAGGACGTCCCGCGCAGAATCCAGGTGGCAACACAGGCGAGCAGCCATGGAAAGGACGTCAGCTTCCC
CGACAACACCACGGAATTGTCAGTGCCCAACAGCCGAGCCCCTGTCCAGCAGCGGGCAAGGCAGGCGGCG
ATGAGTTCCGCCGTGGCAATAGGGAGGGGGAAAGCGAAAGTCCCGGAAAGGAGCTGACAGGTGGTGGCAA
TGCCCCAACCAGTGGGGGTTGCGTCAGCAAACACAGTGCACACCACGCCACGTTGCCTGACAACGGGCCA
CAACTCCTCATAAAGAGACAGCAACCAGGATTTATACAAGGAGGAGAAAATGAAAGCCATACGGGAAGCA
ATAGCATGATACAAAGGCATTAAAGCAGCGTATCCACATAGCGTAAAAGGAGCAACATAGTTAAGAATAC
CAGTCAATCTTTCACAAATTTTGTAATCCAGAGGTTGATTGTCGAGCGGCCGCCACTGTGCTGGATATCA
ACCACTTTGTACAAGAAAGCTGGGTCTAGTCACAGCCTCCGAAAAACGGTCTCAGCAATCAATCTAGCCA
GTGGGTCCCCGGATTCCAGCAGTTCGCGAAGTGCGGCAAAGAGGGCAGGGTCACCTTCCTCCAGGAGTCG
CTCCAAGAGTCTCAGCACTTCGTCGGGCCTACCCAGCTCCAGCAGGAATCTTGCCTCGGCTGCAGCCAAA
TGTCTCCTTCTCTCTTCTTCCATGGAACCGCCAGAGCCACCAGAACCACCGGAACCTCCAGAACCACCAC
TTCCCCCAGATCCGCCAGTTGTAGGTTCGCCAGAAATCTCCAGTGTACTCAGCCACCTAGCTATTTCTGA
ACCAATGAGGTCCGGGTTATCCTCTTGCAGGAGGTTCAGGCCGGGCCCAATATCGACGGCCTTGCAGTTG
GGGAGGGACTTTGCAAGCCGTGCAGCTTCAGCTGGAGGAATCAGCACTCCGGGTGTTCCCCAAAACAGCA
GTTTGGGGACGGGAGATTGATGGAGCCAGTCCATATACTCTTCCACCAAGGCGACGATGTTAGCGGGTTC
GCCGGCGATGGGCAATTCGTTTGGAAACCTCCACAGAGGCTCGCGGTCCACTGGGTTCAGGAAAGGCTCG
CGGTAATGGTCCATCTCCACTTCGGTCAAGGGTCGCACGACACCCATGGGCAAGGTTCCCTCGATGAAGA
CGTTCTGATCGATAATCAACTTTCTACCCACATCTGTAGTCCGGAAGGCCTGGAATGTCTCCCTCGCAAA
CTCTGGCCACTCATCCCAAGTTGGTATAGGGCGAATAAATTCCATAAAAGCAATCCCTTTTACCCTCTCT
GGGTTGCGTTTGGCCCAATGAAATCCAAGTGCACTGCCCCAGTCGTGAATGACCAAAACCACCTCCTCCA
AGCCAAGTGCCTCAATGAAGGCGTCCATGAACCTGACGTGGTCGTCGAAGAAGTATCCGAGGTCCGGTTT
GTCGCTCTTGCCCATACCAATGAGATCAGGGGCGATACAGCGATGTGTAGGAGCCACATGGGGAATGATG
TTTCTCCATACGTAGGAGGAAGTTGGGTTTCCGTGAAGAAACAACACAGGAGTTCCATCCCTGGGTCCCA
CGTCCACGTAATGCATCCTCTCGCCAAGCACTTCCACATAATGGGGGTCGAAAGGAAATCCGGTCCCAAT
CATGGTGGAGCCTGCTTTTTTGTACAAGAAAGCTGGGTCTAGATATCTCGAGTGCGGCCGCGAATTCGGT
ACCGGATCCAGTCGACTGAATTGGTTCCCATGGTGGAGCCTGCTTTTTTGTACAAACTTGTTGATATCTG
CAGAATTCCACCACACTGGACTAGAGTCGGTGTCTTCTATGGAGGTCAAAACAGCGTGGATGGCGTCTCC
AGGCGATCTGACGGTTCACTAAACGAGCTCTGCTTATATAGACCTCCCACCGTACACGCCTACCGCCCAT
TTGCGTCAATGGGGCGGAGTTGTTACGACATTTTGGAAAGTCCCGTTGATTTTGGTGCCAAAACAAACTC
CCATTGACGTCAATGGGGTGGAGACTTGGAAATCCCCGTGAGTCAAACCGCTATCCACGCCCATTGATGT
ACTGCCAAAACCGCATCACCATGGTAATAGCGATGACTAATACGTAGATGTACTGCCAAGTAGGAAAGTC
CCATAAGGTCATGTACTGGGCATAATGCCAGGCGGGCCATTTACCGTCATTGACGTCAATAGGGGGCGTA
CTTGGCATATGATACACTTGATGTACTGCCAAGTGGGCAGTTTACCGTAAATACTCCACCCATTGACGTC
AATGGAAAGTCCCTATTGGCGTTACTATGGGAACATACGTCATTATTGACGTCAATGGGCGGGGGTCGTT
GGGCGGTCAGCCAGGCGGGCCATTTACCGTAAGTTATGTAACGCGGAACTCCCAAGCTTATCGATAAAAT
TTTGAATTTTGTAATTTGTTTTTGTAATTCTTTAGTTTGTATGTCTGTTGCTATTATGTCTACTATTCTT
TCCCCTGCACTGTACCCCCCAATCCCCCCTTTTCTTTTAAAAGTTAACCGATACCGTCGAGATCCGTTCA
CTAATCGAATGGATCTGTCTCTGTCTCTCTCTCCACCTTCTTCTTCTATTCCTTCGGGCCTGTCGGGTCC
CCTCGGGGTTGGGAGGTGGGTCTGAAACGATAATGGTGAATATCCCTGCCTAACTCTATTCACTATAGAA
AGTACAGCAAAAACTATTCTTAAACCTACCAAGCCTCCTACTATCATTATGAATAATTTTATATACCACA
GCCAATTTGTTATGTTAAACCAATTCCACAAACTTGCCCATTTATCTAATTCCAATAATTCTTGTTCATT
CTTTTCTTGCTGGTTTTGCGATTCTTCAATTAAGGAGTGTATTAAGCTTGTGTAATTGTTAATTTCTCTG
TCCCACTCCATCCAGGTCGTGTGATTCCAAATCTGTTCCAGAGATTTATTACTCCAACTAGCATTCCAAG
GCACAGCAGTGGTGCAAATGAGTTTTCCAGAGCAACCCCAAATCCCCAGGAGCTGTTGATCCTTTAGGTA
TCTTTCCACAGCCAGGATTCTTGCCTGGAGCTGCTTGATGCCCCAGACTGTGAGTTGCAACAGATGCTGT
TGCGCCTCAATAGCCCTCAGCAAATTGTTCTGCTGCTGCACTATACCAGACAATAATTGTCTGGCCTGTA
CCGTCAGCGTCATTGACGCTGCGCCCATAGTGCTTCCTGCTGCTCCCAAGAACCCAAGGAACAAAGCTCC
TATTCCCACTGCTCTTTTTTCTCTCTGCACCACTCTTCTCTTTGCCTTGGTGGGTGCTACTCCTAATGGT
TCAATTTTTACTACTTTATATTTATATAATTCACTTCTCCAATTGTCCCTCATATCTCCTCCTCCAGGTC
TGAAGATCAGCGGCCGCTTGCTGTGCGGTGGTCTTACTTTTGTTTTGCTCTTCCTCTATCTTGTCTAAAG
CTTCCTTGGTGTCTTTTATCTCTATCCTTTGATGCACACAATAGAGGGTTGCTACTGTATTATATAATGA
TCTAAGTTCTTCTGATCCTGTCTGAAGGGATGGTTGTAGCTGTCCCAGTATTTGTCTACAGCCTTCTGAT
GTTTCTAACAGGCCAGGATTAACTGCGAATCGTTCTAGCTCCCTGCTTGCCCATACTATATGTTTTAATT
TATATTTTTTCTTTCCCCCTGGCCTTAACCGAATTTTTTCCCATCGCGATCTAATTCTCCCCCGCTTAAT
ACTGACGCTCTCGCACCCATCTCTCTCCTTCTAGCCTCCGCTAGTCAAAATTTTTGGCGTACTCACCAGT
CGCCGCCCCTCGCCTCTTGCCGTGCGCGCTTCAGCAAGCCGAGTCCTGCGTCGAGAGAGCTCCTCTGGTT
TCCCTTTCGCTTTCAAGTCCCTGTTCGGGCGCCACTGCTAGAGATTTTCCACACTGACTAAAAGGGTCTG
AGGGATCTCTAGTTACCAGAGTCACACAACAGACGGGCACACACTACTTGAAGCACTCAAGGCAAGCTTT
ATTGAGGCTTAAGCAGTGGGTTCCCTAGTTAGCCAGAGAGCTCCCAGGCTCAGATCTGGTCTAACCAGAG
AGACCCGTTTATGTATCGAGCTAGGCACTTAAATACAATATCTCTGCAATGCGGCAATTCAGTGGTTCGT
CCAATCCATGTCAGACCCGTCTGTTGCCTTCCTAATAAGGCACGATCGTACCACCTTACTTCCACCAATC
GGCATGCACGGTGCTTTTTCTCTCCTTGTAAGGCATGTTGCTAACTCATCGTTACCATGTTGCAAGACTA
CAAGAGTATTGCATAAGACTACATTAAGCTTGCAGCTCCAGCTTTTGTTCCCTTTAGTGAGGGTTAATTG
CGCGCTTGGCGTAATCATGGTCATAGCTGTTTCCTGTGTGAAATTGTTATCCGCTCACAATTCCACACAA
CATACGAGCCGGAAGCATAAAGTGTAAAGCCTGGGGTGCCTAATGAGTGAGCTAACTCACATTAATTGCG
TTGCGCTCACTGCCCGCTTTCCAGTCGGGAAACCTGTCGTGCCAGCTGCATTAATGAATCGGCCAACGCG
CGGGGAGAGGCGGTTTGCGTATTGGGCGCTCTTCCGCTTCCTCGCTCACTGACTCGCTGCGCTCGGTCGT
TCGGCTGCGGCGAGCGGTATCAGCTCACTCAAAGGCGGTAATACGGTTATCCACAGAATCAGGGGATAAC
GCAGGAAAGAACATGTGAGCAAAAGGCCAGCAAAAGGCCAGGAACCGTAAAAAGGCCGCGTTGCTGGCGT
TTTTCCATAGGCTCCGCCCCCCTGACGAGCATCACAAAAATCGACGCTCAAGTCAGAGGTGGCGAAACCC
GACAGGACTATAAAGATACCAGGCGTTTCCCCCTGGAAGCTCCCTCGTGCGCTCTCCTGTTCCGACCCTG
CCGCTTACCGGATACCTGTCCGCCTTTCTCCCTTCGGGAAGCGTGGCGCTTTCTCATAGCTCACGCTGTA
GGTATCTCAGTTCGGTGTAGGTCGTTCGCTCCAAGCTGGGCTGTGTGCACGAACCCCCCGTTCAGCCCGA
CCGCTGCGCCTTATCCGGTAACTATCGTCTTGAGTCCAACCCGGTAAGACACGACTTATCGCCACTGGCA
GCAGCCACTGGTAACAGGATTAGCAGAGCGAGGTATGTAGGCGGTGCTACAGAGTTCTTGAAGTGGTGGC
CTAACTACGGCTACACTAGAAGAACAGTATTTGGTATCTGCGCTCTGCTGAAGCCAGTTACCTTCGGAAA
AAGAGTTGGTAGCTCTTGATCCGGCAAACAAACCACCGCTGGTAGCGGTGGTTTTTTTGTTTGCAAGCAG
CAGATTACGCGCAGAAAAAAAGGATCTCAAGAAGATCCTTTGATCTTTTCTACGGGGTCTGACGCTCAGT
GGAACGAAAACTCACGTTAAGGGATTTTGGTCATGAGATTATCAAAAAGGATCTTCACCTAGATCCTTTT
AAATTAAAAATGAAGTTTTAAATCAATCTAAAGTATATATGAGTAAACTTGGTCTGACAGTTACCAATGC
TTAATCAGTGAGGCACCTATCTCAGCGATCTGTCTATTTCGTTCATCCATAGTTGCCTGACTCCCCGTCG
TGTAGATAACTACGATACGGGAGGGCTTACCATCTGGCCCCAGTGCTGCAATGATACCGCGAGACCCACG
CTCACCGGCTCCAGATTTATCAGCAATAAACCAGCCAGCCGGAAGGGCCGAGCGCAGAAGTGGTCCTGCA
ACTTTATCCGCCTCCATCCAGTCTATTAATTGTTGCCGGGAAGCTAGAGTAAGTAGTTCGCCAGTTAATA
GTTTGCGCAACGTTGTTGCCATTGCTACAGGCATCGTGGTGTCACGCTCGTCGTTTGGTATGGCTTCATT
CAGCTCCGGTTCCCAACGATCAAGGCGAGTTACATGATCCCCCATGTTGTGCAAAAAAGCGGTTAGCTCC
TTCGGTCCTCCGATCGTTGTCAGAAGTAAGTTGGCCGCAGTGTTATCACTCATGGTTATGGCAGCACTGC
ATAATTCTCTTACTGTCATGCCATCCGTAAGATGCTTTTCTGTGACTGGTGAGTACTCAACCAAGTCATT
CTGAGAATAGTGTATGCGGCGACCGAGTTGCTCTTGCCCGGCGTCAATACGGGATAATACCGCGCCACAT
AGCAGAACTTTAAAAGTGCTCATCATTGGAAAACGTTCTTCGGGGCGAAAACTCTCAAGGATCTTACCGC
TGTTGAGATCCAGTTCGATGTAACCCACTCGTGCACCCAACTGATCTTCAGCATCTTTTACTTTCACCAG
CGTTTCTGGGTGAGCAAAAACAGGAAGGCAAAATGCCGCAAAAAAGGGAATAAGGGCGACACGGAAATGT
TGAATACTCATACTCTTCCTTTTTCAATATTATTGAAGCATTTATCAGGGTTATTGTCTCATGAGCGGAT
ACATATTTGAATGTATTTAGAAAAATAAACAAATAGGGGTTCCGCGCACATTTCCCCGAAAAGTGCCACC
TAAATTGTAAGCGTTAATATTTTGTTAAAATTCGCGTTAAATTTTTGTTAAATCAGCTCATTTTTTAACC
AATAGGCCGAAATCGGCAAAATCCCTTATAAATCAAAAGAATAGACCGAGATAGGGT
[37 nt withheld, positions 7408-7444]
AAAGAACGTGGACTCCAACGTCAAAGG
[49 nt withheld, positions 7472-7520]
T
[91 nt withheld, positions 7522-7612]
G
[124 nt withheld, positions 7614-7737]
CCCATTCGCCATTCAGGCTGCGCAACTGTTGGGAAGGGCGATCGGTGCGGGCCTCTTCGCTATTACGCCA
GCTGGCGAAAGGGGGATGTGCTGCAAGGCGATTAAGTTGGGTAACGCCAGGGTTTTCCCAGTCACGACGT
TGTAAAACGACGGCCAGTGAGCGCGCGTAATACGACTCACTATAGGGCGAATTGGGTACGTCCCTAGGCC
TCCAAAAAAGCCTCCTCACTACTTCTGGAATAGCTCAGAGGCCGAGGCGGCCTCGGCCTCTGCATAAATA
AAAAAAATTAGTCAGCCATGGGGCGGAGAATGGGCGGAACTGGGCGGAGTTAGGGGCGGGATGGGCGGAG
TTAGGGGCGGGATAGCTAGAGCCAGACATGATAAGATACATTGATGAGTTTGGACAAACCACAACTAGAA
TGCAGTGAAAAAAATGCTTTATTTGTGAAATTTGTGATGCTATTGCTTTATTTGTAACCATTATAAGCTG
CAATAAACAAGTTCCTCTCACTCTCTGATATTCATTTCTTTGCAAGTTATAAATACTGAATAATAAGATG
ACATGAACTACTACTGCTAGAGATTTTCCACACTGACTAAAAGGGTCTGAGGGATCTCTAGTTACCAGAG
TCACACAACAGACGGGCACACACTACTTGAAGCACTCAAGGCAAGCTTTATTGAGGCTTAAGCAGTGGGT
TCCCTAGTTAGCCAGAGAGCTCCCAGGCTCAGATCTGGTCTAACCAGAGAGACCCAGTACAAGCAAAAAG
CAGATCTTGTCTTCGTTGGGAGTGAGCTAGCCCTTCCAGTCCCCCCTTTTCTTTTAAAAAGTGGCTAAGA
TCTACAGCTGCCTTGTAAGTCATTGGTCTTAAAGGTACCGAGCTCGAATTGTGCTTAGCCCTCCCACACA
TAACCAGAGGGCAGCAATTCACGAATCCCAACTGCCGTCGGCTGTCCATCACTGTCCTTCACTATGGCTT
TGATCCCAGGATGCAGATCGAGAAGCACCTGTCGGCACCGTCCGCAGGGGCTCAAGATGCCCCTGTTCTC
ATTTCCGATCGCGACGATACAAGTCAGGTTGCCAGCTGCCGCAGCAGCAGCAGTGCCCAGCACCACGAGT
TCTGCACAAGGTCCCCCAGTAAAATGATATACATTGACACCAGTGAAGATGCGGCCGTCGCTAGAGAGAG
CTGCGCTGGCGACGCTGTAGTCTTCAGAGA
Features (pLannotate 1.2.2; 32 found; start..end, strand, type, name):
     92..139     -  promoter       EM7 promoter: synthetic bacterial promoter&nbsp
    187..516     -  promoter       SV40 promoter: SV40 enhancer and early promoter
    572..1160    -  misc_feature   WPRE: woodchuck hepatitis virus posttranscriptional regulatory element
   1191..1215    +  protein_bind   attB2: mutant version of attB; recombination site for the Gateway® BP reaction BP Clonase™
   1511..2380    -  CDS            dhaA: DHAA_PSEPV - Experimental evidence at protein level: Swiss-Prot protein existence level 1. Catalyzes hydrolytic cleavage of carbon-halogen bonds in halogenated aliphatic compounds, leading to the formation of the corresponding primary alcohols, halide ions and protons. Has a broad substrate specificity, as it is able to dehalogenate mono- and di- chlorinated and brominated alkanes (up to at least C10), and the two isomers of 1,3-dichloropropene to 3-chloroallyl alcohol; the highest activity was found with 1,2-dibromoethane, while no activity was observed with the analog 1,2-dichloroethane. Fro
   2399..2418    +  protein_bind   attB2 (fragment): mutant version of attB; recombination site for the Gateway® BP reaction BP Clonase™
   2487..2511    -  protein_bind   attB1: mutant version of attB; recombination site for the Gateway® BP reaction BP Clonase™
   2616..2819    -  promoter       CMV promoter: human cytomegalovirus (CMV) immediate early promoter
   2820..3123    -  enhancer       CMV enhancer: human cytomegalovirus immediate early enhancer
   3146..3262    -  misc_feature   cPPT/CTS: central polypurine tract and central termination sequence of HIV-1
   3281..3381    -  CDS            Rev (fragment): human immunodeficiency virus 1 (HIV-1) Rev protein; rev; enhances nuclear export of unspliced and incompletely spliced viral mRNAs
   3758..3991    -  misc_feature   RRE: The Rev response element (RRE) of HIV-1 allows for Rev-dependent mRNA export from the nucleus to the cytoplasm.
   4137..4500    -  CDS            HIV-1 gag (fragment): gag protein from human immunodeficiency virus 1; gag
   4484..4609    -  misc_feature   HIV-1 Ψ: packaging signal of human immunodeficiency virus type 1
   4656..4836    -  LTR            5' LTR (truncated): truncated 5' long terminal repeat (LTR) from HIV-1
   4837..5063    -  promoter       RSV promoter: Rous sarcoma virus enhancer/promoter
   5091..5109    -  promoter       T3 promoter: promoter for bacteriophage T3 RNA polymerase
   5154..5170    -  protein_bind   lac operator: The lac repressor binds to the lac operator to inhibit transcription in E. coli. This inhibition can be relieved by adding lactose or isopropyl-β-D-thiogalactopyranoside (IPTG). lac repressor encoded by lacI
   5178..5208    -  promoter       lac promoter: promoter for the E. coli lac operon
   5223..5244    -  protein_bind   CAP binding site: CAP binding activates transcription in the presence of cAMP. E. coli catabolite activator protein
   5257..5349    -  CDS            lacI (fragment): lac repressor; lacI; The lac repressor binds to the lac operator to inhibit transcription in E. coli. This inhibition can be relieved by adding lactose or isopropyl-β-D-thiogalactopyranoside (IPTG).
   5532..6120    -  rep_origin     ori: high-copy-number ColE1/pMB1/pBR322/pUC origin of replication
   6291..7151    -  CDS            AmpR: β-lactamase; bla; confers resistance to ampicillin, carbenicillin, and related antibiotics
   7152..7256    -  promoter       AmpR promoter: bla
   7309..7737    -  rep_origin     f1 ori (sequence partly withheld): f1 bacteriophage origin of replication; arrow indicates direction of (+) strand synthesis
   7742..7897    -  CDS            lacZα (fragment): LacZα fragment of β-galactosidase; lacZ fragment
   7905..7923    +  promoter       T7 promoter: promoter for bacteriophage T7 RNA polymerase
   7944..8079    -  rep_origin     SV40 ori: SV40 origin of replication
   8119..8240    -  polyA_signal   SV40 poly(A) signal: SV40 polyadenylation signal
   8312..8492    -  LTR            5' LTR (truncated): truncated 5' long terminal repeat (LTR) from HIV-1
   8478..8615    -  CDS            nef (fragment): NEF_HV1LA - Experimental evidence at protein level: Swiss-Prot protein existence level 1. Extracellular Nef protein targets CD4(+) T-lymphocytes for apoptosis by interacting with CXCR4 surface receptors. From Human immunodeficiency virus type 1 group M subtype B (isolate Lai) (HIV-1).
   8632..73      -  CDS            BSD (across the origin): blasticidin S deaminase; Aspergillus terreus BSD; confers resistance to blasticidin
