[The description below was written by a language model from this plasmid's Addgene catalogue record and pLannotate feature annotations shown in this document.]
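Description:
EP002: pLenti CMV Blast::HaloTag-RC-I-1-H11 is an 8,957 bp lentiviral transfer plasmid built on a pLenti CMV Blast backbone for expressing a HaloTag-fused synthetic protein in mammalian cells. It is maintained in E. coli through a high-copy ColE1/pUC-type origin and an ampicillin resistance gene (β-lactamase with its own promoter), and it also carries an f1 origin. The recorded propagation host is a recombination-tolerant strain, as is common for plasmids carrying repeated LTR sequences.

The viral portion has an RSV promoter fused to a truncated HIV-1 5' LTR, so genomic RNA can be made without Tat. This is followed by the Ψ packaging signal with a gag fragment, the Rev response element for nuclear export of the unspliced genome, and the cPPT/CTS, which aids nuclear import in target cells. Downstream, the CMV immediate-early enhancer and promoter drive the insert, which sits between Gateway attB1 and attB2 sites left over from recombinational cloning. The insert is RC-I-1-H11, a computationally designed de novo virus-like particle protein, carrying an N-terminal HaloTag. The annotation software detects the HaloTag as a dhaA haloalkane dehalogenase coding sequence but does not annotate the designed portion itself. A WPRE follows to enhance transcript expression. A separate SV40 promoter, together with a bacterial EM7 promoter, drives blasticidin S deaminase for selecting transduced cells. A second truncated LTR annotation and an SV40 polyadenylation signal close the cassette.

The construct allows transient or stable lentiviral expression of the particle-forming protein, with the HaloTag permitting covalent labelling by chloroalkane ligands such as fluorescent dyes.
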