Addgene plasmid #209302: EP002: pLenti CMV Blast::HaloTag-RC-I-1-H11
Purpose: Expression plasmid for RC-I-1-H11 (de novo virus-like particle designed by David Baker lab) with N-terminal HaloTag
Depositing lab: Adam Cohen. Depositing organization: Harvard University.
Backbone
  Vector backbone: pLenti
  Backbone size w/o insert (bp): 7796
  Total vector size (bp): 8957
  Vector type: Lentiviral
Growth in bacteria
  Bacterial resistance: Ampicillin, 100 μg/mL
  Growth temperature: 30°C
  Growth strain: NEB Stable
  Copy number: Unknown
Gene/Insert
  Gene/Insert name: RC-I-1-H11
  Species: Synthetic
  Insert size (bp): 1161
  Tag / fusion protein: HaloTag (N terminal on insert)
Terms and licenses: Academic/Nonprofit Terms; Industry Terms: Not Available to Industry
How to cite: EP002: pLenti CMV Blast::HaloTag-RC-I-1-H11 was a gift from Adam Cohen (Addgene plasmid # 209302 ; http://n2t.net/addgene:209302 ; RRID:Addgene_209302)
